>Addgene plasmid | pMD2.G Sequencing Result | analyzer sequence | sequence record 83895
AAGGTTGGTTCAGTAGTTGGAAAAGCTCTATTGCCTCTTTTTTCTTTATCATAGGGTTAATCATTGGACT
ATTCTTGGTTCTCCGAGTTGGTATCCATCTTTGCATTAAATTAAAGCACACCAAGAAAAGACAGATTTAT
ACAGACATAGAGATGAACCGACTTGGAAAGTAACTCAAATCCTGCACAACAGATTCTTCATGTTTGGACC
AAATCAACTTGTGATACCATGCTCAAAGAGGCCTCAATTATATTTGAGTTTTTAATTTTTATGAAAAAAA
AAAAAAAAAACGGAATTCACCCCACCAGTGCAGGCTGCCTATCAGAAAGTGGTGGCTGGTGTGGCTAATG
CCCTGGCCCACAAGTATCACTAAGCTCGCTTTCTTGCTGTCCAATTTCTATTAAAGGTTCCTTTGTTCCC
TAAGTCCAACTACTAAACTGGGGGATATTATGAAGGGCCTTGAGCATCTGGATTCTGCCTAATAAAAAAC
ATTTATTTTCATTGCAATGATGTATTTAAATTATTTCTGAATATTTTACTAAAAAGGGAATGTGGGAGGT
CAGTGCATTTAAAACATAAAGAAATGAAGAGCTAGTTCAAACCTTGGGAAAATACACTATATCTTAAACT
CCATGAAAGAAGGTGAGGCTGCAAACAGCTAATGCACATTGGCAACAGCCCCTGATGCCTATGCCTTATT
CATCCCTCAGAAAAGGATTCAAGTAGAGGCTTGATTTGGAGGTTAAAGTTTTGCTATGCTGTATTTTACA
TTACTTATTGTTTTAGCTGTCCTCATGAATGTCTTTTCACTACCCATTTGCTTATCCTGCATCTCTCAGC
CTTGACTCCACTCAGTTCTCTTGCTTAGAGATACCACCTTTCCCCTGAAGTGTTCCTTCCATGTTTTACG
GCGAGATGGTTTCTCCTCGCCTGGCCACTCAGCCTTAGTTGTCTCTGTTGTCTTATAGAGGTCTACTTGA
AGAAGGAAAAACAGGGGGCATGGTTTGACTGTCCTGTGAGCCCTTCTTCCCTGCCTCCCCCACTCACAGT
GACCCGGAATCCCTCGACATGGCAGTCTAGCACTAGTGCGGCCGCAGATCTGCTTCCTCGCTCACTGACT
CGCTGCGCTCGGTCGTTCGGCTGCG
